>Addgene plasmid #90682 | ESPL1 D7.1 gRNA | addgene full sequence | sequence record 182688 | Addgene NGS Result
GAGCGAGGAAGCGGAAGAGCGCCCAATACGCAAACCGCCTCTCCCCGCGCGTTGGCCGATTCATTAATGC
AGCTGGCACGACAGGTTTCCCGACTGGAAAGCGGGCAGTGAGCGCAACGCAATTAATGTGAGTTAGCTCA
CTCATTAGGCACCCCAGGCTTTACACTTTATGCTTCCGGCTCGTATGTTGTGTGGAATTGTGAGCGGATA
ACAATTTCACACAGGAAACAGCTATGACCATGATTACGCCAAGCGCGCAATTAACCCTCACTAAAGGGAA
CAAAAGCTGGAGCTGCAAGCTTAATGTAGTCTTATGCAATACTCTTGTAGTCTTGCAACATGGTAACGAT
GAGTTAGCAACATGCCTTACAAGGAGAGAAAAAGCACCGTGCATGCCGATTGGTGGAAGTAAGGTGGTAC
GATCGTGCCTTATTAGGAAGGCAACAGACGGGTCTGACATGGATTGGACGAACCACTGAATTGCCGCATT
GCAGAGATATTGTATTTAAGTGCCTAGCTCGATACATAAACGGGTCTCTCTGGTTAGACCAGATCTGAGC
CTGGGAGCTCTCTGGCTAACTAGGGAACCCACTGCTTAAGCCTCAATAAAGCTTGCCTTGAGTGCTTCAA
GTAGTGTGTGCCCGTCTGTTGTGTGACTCTGGTAACTAGAGATCCCTCAGACCCTTTTAGTCAGTGTGGA
AAATCTCTAGCAGTGGCGCCCGAACAGGGACTTGAAAGCGAAAGGGAAACCAGAGGAGCTCTCTCGACGC
AGGACTCGGCTTGCTGAAGCGCGCACGGCAAGAGGCGAGGGGCGGCGACTGGTGAGTACGCCAAAAATTT
TGACTAGCGGAGGCTAGAAGGAGAGAGATGGGTGCGAGAGCGTCAGTATTAAGCGGGGGAGAATTAGATC
GCGATGGGAAAAAATTCGGTTAAGGCCAGGGGGAAAGAAAAAATATAAATTAAAACATATAGTATGGGCA
AGCAGGGAGCTAGAACGATTCGCAGTTAATCCTGGCCTGTTAGAAACATCAGAAGGCTGTAGACAAATAC
TGGGACAGCTACAACCATCCCTTCAGACAGGATCAGAAGAACTTAGATCATTATATAATACAGTAGCAAC
CCTCTATTGTGTGCATCAAAGGATAGAGATAAAAGACACCAAGGAAGCTTTAGACAAGATAGAGGAAGAG
CAAAACAAAAGTAAGACCACCGCACAGCAAGCGGCCGCTGATCTTCAGACCTGGAGGAGGAGATATGAGG
GACAATTGGAGAAGTGAATTATATAAATATAAAGTAGTAAAAATTGAACCATTAGGAGTAGCACCCACCA
AGGCAAAGAGAAGAGTGGTGCAGAGAGAAAAAAGAGCAGTGGGAATAGGAGCTTTGTTCCTTGGGTTCTT
GGGAGCAGCAGGAAGCACTATGGGCGCAGCGTCAATGACGCTGACGGTACAGGCCAGACAATTATTGTCT
GGTATAGTGCAGCAGCAGAACAATTTGCTGAGGGCTATTGAGGCGCAACAGCATCTGTTGCAACTCACAG
TCTGGGGCATCAAGCAGCTCCAGGCAAGAATCCTGGCTGTGGAAAGATACCTAAAGGATCAACAGCTCCT
GGGGATTTGGGGTTGCTCTGGAAAACTCATTTGCACCACTGCTGTGCCTTGGAATGCTAGTTGGAGTAAT
AAATCTCTGGAACAGATTTGGAATCACACGACCTGGATGGAGTGGGACAGAGAAATTAACAATTACACAA
GCTTAATACACTCCTTAATTGAAGAATCGCAAAACCAGCAAGAAAAGAATGAACAAGAATTATTGGAATT
AGATAAATGGGCAAGTTTGTGGAATTGGTTTAACATAACAAATTGGCTGTGGTATATAAAATTATTCATA
ATGATAGTAGGAGGCTTGGTAGGTTTAAGAATAGTTTTTGCTGTACTTTCTATAGTGAATAGAGTTAGGC
AGGGATATTCACCATTATCGTTTCAGACCCACCTCCCAACCCCGAGGGGACCCAGAGAGGGCCTATTTCC
CATGATTCCTTCATATTTGCATATACGATACAAGGCTGTTAGAGAGATAATTAGAATTAATTTGACTGTA
AACACAAAGATATTAGTACAAAATACGTGACGTAGAAAGTAATAATTTCTTGGGTAGTTTGCAGTTTTAA
AATTATGTTTTAAAATGGACTATCATATGCTTACCGTAACTTGAAAGTATTTCGATTTCTTGGCTTTATA
TATCTTGTGGAAAGGACGAAACACCGCTAGCTTGCCCTAGGCATCGTTTAAGAGCTATGCTGGAAACAGC
ATAGCAAGTTTAAATAAGGCTAGTCCGTTATCAACTTGAAAAAGTGGCACCGAGTCGGTGCTTTTTTTGA
ATTCTAGATCTTGAGACAAATGGCAGTATTCATCCACAATTTTAAAAGAAAAGGGGGGATTGGGGGGTAC
AGTGCAGGGGAAAGAATAGTAGACATAATAGCAACAGACATACAAACTAAAGAATTACAAAAACAAATTA
CAAAAATTCAAAATTTTCGGGTTTATTACAGGGACAGCAGAGATCCACTTTGGCGCCGGCTCGAGTGGCT
CCGGTGCCCGTCAGTGGGCAGAGCGCACATCGCCCACAGTCCCCGAGAAGTTGGGGGGAGGGGTCGGCAA
TTGAACCGGTGCCTAGAGAAGGTGGCGCGGGGTAAACTGGGAAAGTGATGTCGTGTACTGGCTCCGCCTT
TTTCCCGAGGGTGGGGGAGAACCGTATATAAGTGCAGTAGTCGCCGTGAACGTTCTTTTTCGCAACGGGT
TTGCCGCCAGAACACAGGTGTCGTGACGCGGGATCCGCCACCATGACCGAGTACAAGCCCACGGTGCGCC
TCGCCACCCGCGACGACGTCCCCAGGGCCGTACGCACCCTCGCCGCCGCGTTCGCCGACTACCCCGCCAC
GCGCCACACCGTCGATCCGGACCGCCACATCGAGCGGGTCACCGAGCTGCAAGAACTCTTCCTCACGCGC
GTCGGGCTCGACATCGGCAAGGTGTGGGTCGCGGACGACGGCGCCGCGGTGGCGGTCTGGACCACGCCGG
AGAGCGTCGAAGCGGGGGCGGTGTTCGCCGAGATCGGCCCGCGCATGGCCGAGTTGAGCGGTTCCCGGCT
GGCCGCGCAGCAACAGATGGAAGGCCTCCTGGCGCCGCACCGGCCCAAGGAGCCCGCGTGGTTCCTGGCC
ACCGTCGGAGTCTCGCCCGACCACCAGGGCAAGGGTCTGGGCAGCGCCGTCGTGCTCCCCGGAGTGGAGG
CGGCCGAGCGCGCCGGGGTGCCCGCCTTCCTGGAGACCTCCGCGCCCCGCAACCTCCCCTTCTACGAGCG
GCTCGGCTTCACCGTCACCGCCGACGTCGAGGTGCCCGAAGGACCGCGCACCTGGTGCATGACCCGCAAG
CCCGGTGCCTGAACGCGTTAAGTCGACAATCAACCTCTGGATTACAAAATTTGTGAAAGATTGACTGGTA
TTCTTAACTATGTTGCTCCTTTTACGCTATGTGGATACGCTGCTTTAATGCCTTTGTATCATGCTATTGC
TTCCCGTATGGCTTTCATTTTCTCCTCCTTGTATAAATCCTGGTTGCTGTCTCTTTATGAGGAGTTGTGG
CCCGTTGTCAGGCAACGTGGCGTGGTGTGCACTGTGTTTGCTGACGCAACCCCCACTGGTTGGGGCATTG
CCACCACCTGTCAGCTCCTTTCCGGGACTTTCGCTTTCCCCCTCCCTATTGCCACGGCGGAACTCATCGC
CGCCTGCCTTGCCCGCTGCTGGACAGGGGCTCGGCTGTTGGGCACTGACAATTCCGTGGTGTTGTCGGGG
AAATCATCGTCCTTTCCTTGGCTGCTCGCCTGTGTTGCCACCTGGATTCTGCGCGGGACGTCCTTCTGCT
ACGTCCCTTCGGCCCTCAATCCAGCGGACCTTCCTTCCCGCGGCCTGCTGCCGGCTCTGCGGCCTCTTCC
GCGTCTTCGCCTTCGCCCTCAGACGAGTCGGATCTCCCTTTGGGCCGCCTCCCCGCGTCGACTTTAAGAC
CAATGACTTACAAGGCAGCTGTAGATCTTAGCCACTTTTTAAAAGAAAAGGGGGGACTGGAAGGGCTAAT
TCACTCCCAACGAAGACAAGATCTGCTTTTTGCTTGTACTGGGTCTCTCTGGTTAGACCAGATCTGAGCC
TGGGAGCTCTCTGGCTAACTAGGGAACCCACTGCTTAAGCCTCAATAAAGCTTGCCTTGAGTGCTTCAAG
TAGTGTGTGCCCGTCTGTTGTGTGACTCTGGTAACTAGAGATCCCTCAGACCCTTTTAGTCAGTGTGGAA
AATCTCTAGCAGTACGTATAGTAGTTCATGTCATCTTATTATTCAGTATTTATAACTTGCAAAGAAATGA
ATATCAGAGAGTGAGAGGAACTTGTTTATTGCAGCTTATAATGGTTACAAATAAAGCAATAGCATCACAA
ATTTCACAAATAAAGCATTTTTTTCACTGCATTCTAGTTGTGGTTTGTCCAAACTCATCAATGTATCTTA
TCATGTCTGGCTCTAGCTATCCCGCCCCTAACTCCGCCCATCCCGCCCCTAACTCCGCCCAGTTCCGCCC
ATTCTCCGCCCCATGGCTGACTAATTTTTTTTATTTATGCAGAGGCCGAGGCCGCCTCGGCCTCTGAGCT
ATTCCAGAAGTAGTGAGGAGGCTTTTTTGGAGGCCTAGGGACGTACCCAATTCGCCCTATAGTGAGTCGT
ATTACGCGCGCTCACTGGCCGTCGTTTTACAACGTCGTGACTGGGAAAACCCTGGCGTTACCCAACTTAA
TCGCCTTGCAGCACATCCCCCTTTCGCCAGCTGGCGTAATAGCGAAGAGGCCCGCACCGATCGCCCTTCC
CAACAGTTGCGCAGCCTGAATGGCGAATGGG
[124 nt withheld, positions 4932-5055]
C
[91 nt withheld, positions 5057-5147]
A
[49 nt withheld, positions 5149-5197]
CCTTTGACGTTGGAGTCCACGTTCTTT
[37 nt withheld, positions 5225-5261]
ACCCTATCTCGGTCTATTCTTTTGATTTATAAGGGATTTTGCCGATTTCGGCCTATTGGTTAAAAAATGA
GCTGATTTAACAAAAATTTAACGCGAATTTTAACAAAATATTAACGCTTACAATTTAGGTGGCACTTTTC
GGGGAAATGTGCGCGGAACCCCTATTTGTTTATTTTTCTAAATACATTCAAATATGTATCCGCTCATGAG
ACAATAACCCTGATAAATGCTTCAATAATATTGAAAAAGGAAGAGTATGAGTATTCAACATTTCCGTGTC
GCCCTTATTCCCTTTTTTGCGGCATTTTGCCTTCCTGTTTTTGCTCACCCAGAAACGCTGGTGAAAGTAA
AAGATGCTGAAGATCAGTTGGGTGCACGAGTGGGTTACATCGAACTGGATCTCAACAGCGGTAAGATCCT
TGAGAGTTTTCGCCCCGAAGAACGTTTTCCAATGATGAGCACTTTTAAAGTTCTGCTATGTGGCGCGGTA
TTATCCCGTATTGACGCCGGGCAAGAGCAACTCGGTCGCCGCATACACTATTCTCAGAATGACTTGGTTG
AGTACTCACCAGTCACAGAAAAGCATCTTACGGATGGCATGACAGTAAGAGAATTATGCAGTGCTGCCAT
AACCATGAGTGATAACACTGCGGCCAACTTACTTCTGACAACGATCGGAGGACCGAAGGAGCTAACCGCT
TTTTTGCACAACATGGGGGATCATGTAACTCGCCTTGATCGTTGGGAACCGGAGCTGAATGAAGCCATAC
CAAACGACGAGCGTGACACCACGATGCCTGTAGCAATGGCAACAACGTTGCGCAAACTATTAACTGGCGA
ACTACTTACTCTAGCTTCCCGGCAACAATTAATAGACTGGATGGAGGCGGATAAAGTTGCAGGACCACTT
CTGCGCTCGGCCCTTCCGGCTGGCTGGTTTATTGCTGATAAATCTGGAGCCGGTGAGCGTGGGTCTCGCG
GTATCATTGCAGCACTGGGGCCAGATGGTAAGCCCTCCCGTATCGTAGTTATCTACACGACGGGGAGTCA
GGCAACTATGGATGAACGAAATAGACAGATCGCTGAGATAGGTGCCTCACTGATTAAGCATTGGTAACTG
TCAGACCAAGTTTACTCATATATACTTTAGATTGATTTAAAACTTCATTTTTAATTTAAAAGGATCTAGG
TGAAGATCCTTTTTGATAATCTCATGACCAAAATCCCTTAACGTGAGTTTTCGTTCCACTGAGCGTCAGA
CCCCGTAGAAAAGATCAAAGGATCTTCTTGAGATCCTTTTTTTCTGCGCGTAATCTGCTGCTTGCAAACA
AAAAAACCACCGCTACCAGCGGTGGTTTGTTTGCCGGATCAAGAGCTACCAACTCTTTTTCCGAAGGTAA
CTGGCTTCAGCAGAGCGCAGATACCAAATACTGTTCTTCTAGTGTAGCCGTAGTTAGGCCACCACTTCAA
GAACTCTGTAGCACCGCCTACATACCTCGCTCTGCTAATCCTGTTACCAGTGGCTGCTGCCAGTGGCGAT
AAGTCGTGTCTTACCGGGTTGGACTCAAGACGATAGTTACCGGATAAGGCGCAGCGGTCGGGCTGAACGG
GGGGTTCGTGCACACAGCCCAGCTTGGAGCGAACGACCTACACCGAACTGAGATACCTACAGCGTGAGCT
ATGAGAAAGCGCCACGCTTCCCGAAGGGAGAAAGGCGGACAGGTATCCGGTAAGCGGCAGGGTCGGAACA
GGAGAGCGCACGAGGGAGCTTCCAGGGGGAAACGCCTGGTATCTTTATAGTCCTGTCGGGTTTCGCCACC
TCTGACTTGAGCGTCGATTTTTGTGATGCTCGTCAGGGGGGCGGAGCCTATGGAAAAACGCCAGCAACGC
GGCCTTTTTACGGTTCCTGGCCTTTTGCTGGCCTTTTGCTCACATGTTCTTTCCTGCGTTATCCCCTGAT
TCTGTGGATAACCGTATTACCGCCTTTGAGTGAGCTGATACCGCTCGCCGCAGCCGAACGACCGAGCGCA
GCGAGTCAGT
Features (pLannotate 1.2.2; 27 found; start..end, strand, type, name):
     19..111     +  CDS            lacI (fragment): lac repressor; lacI; The lac repressor binds to the lac operator to inhibit transcription in E. coli. This inhibition can be relieved by adding lactose or isopropyl-β-D-thiogalactopyranoside (IPTG).
    124..145     +  protein_bind   CAP binding site: CAP binding activates transcription in the presence of cAMP. E. coli catabolite activator protein
    160..190     +  promoter       lac promoter: promoter for the E. coli lac operon
    198..214     +  protein_bind   lac operator: The lac repressor binds to the lac operator to inhibit transcription in E. coli. This inhibition can be relieved by adding lactose or isopropyl-β-D-thiogalactopyranoside (IPTG). lac repressor encoded by lacI
    259..277     +  promoter       T3 promoter: promoter for bacteriophage T3 RNA polymerase
    305..531     +  promoter       RSV promoter: Rous sarcoma virus enhancer/promoter
    532..712     +  LTR            5' LTR (truncated): truncated 5' long terminal repeat (LTR) from HIV-1
    759..884     +  misc_feature   HIV-1 Ψ: packaging signal of human immunodeficiency virus type 1
    868..1231    +  CDS            HIV-1 gag (fragment): gag protein from human immunodeficiency virus 1; gag
   1377..1610    +  misc_feature   RRE: The Rev response element (RRE) of HIV-1 allows for Rev-dependent mRNA export from the nucleus to the cytoplasm.
   1987..2013    +  CDS            Rev (fragment): human immunodeficiency virus 1 (HIV-1) Rev protein; rev; enhances nuclear export of unspliced and incompletely spliced viral mRNAs
   2017..2257    +  promoter       U6 promoter: RNA polymerase III promoter for human U6 snRNA
   2304..2371    +  misc_RNA       tracrRNA (fragment): trans-activating CRISPR RNA for the Streptococcus pyogenes CRISPR/Cas9 system
   2420..2537    +  misc_feature   cPPT/CTS: central polypurine tract and central termination sequence of HIV-1
   2606..2817    +  promoter       EF-1α core promoter: core promoter for human elongation factor EF-1α
   2843..3442    +  CDS            PuroR (fragment): puromycin N-acetyltransferase; pac from Streptomyces; confers resistance to puromycin
   3458..4046    +  misc_feature   WPRE: woodchuck hepatitis virus posttranscriptional regulatory element
   4097..4116    +  misc_feature   cPPT/CTS (fragment): central polypurine tract and central termination sequence of HIV-1
   4118..4351    +  LTR            3' LTR (ΔU3): self-inactivating 3' long terminal repeat (LTR) from HIV-1
   4429..4550    +  polyA_signal   SV40 poly(A) signal: SV40 polyadenylation signal
   4590..4725    +  rep_origin     SV40 ori: SV40 origin of replication
   4746..4764    -  promoter       T7 promoter: promoter for bacteriophage T7 RNA polymerase
   4772..4927    +  CDS            lacZα (fragment): LacZα fragment of β-galactosidase; lacZ fragment
   4932..5360    +  rep_origin     f1 ori (sequence partly withheld): f1 bacteriophage origin of replication; arrow indicates direction of (+) strand synthesis
   5413..5517    +  promoter       AmpR promoter: bla
   5518..6378    +  CDS            AmpR: β-lactamase; bla; confers resistance to ampicillin, carbenicillin, and related antibiotics
   6549..7137    +  rep_origin     ori: high-copy-number ColE1/pMB1/pBR322/pUC origin of replication
