[The description below was written by a language model from this plasmid's Addgene catalogue record and pLannotate feature annotations shown in this document.]
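Description:
ESPL1 D7.1 gRNA is a third-generation lentiviral CRISPR guide plasmid built on the pLenti-sgRNA backbone. It delivers a single guide RNA against human ESPL1, the gene encoding separase. The guide oligonucleotide was inserted between two BsmBI sites, both destroyed during cloning. This places it directly downstream of the human U6 RNA polymerase III promoter and upstream of the Streptococcus pyogenes Cas9 guide scaffold (annotated as a tracrRNA fragment). The plasmid encodes no Cas9, so the nuclease has to come from the target cells or from a separate construct. A second cassette uses the EF-1α core promoter to drive puromycin N-acetyltransferase, followed by a WPRE to enhance transcript expression, which allows puromycin selection of transduced mammalian cells.

The viral framework consists of an RSV promoter fused to a truncated HIV-1 5' LTR, which makes genomic RNA production Tat-independent. It also includes the Ψ packaging signal with a gag fragment, the RRE for Rev-dependent export, a cPPT/CTS element, and a self-inactivating ΔU3 3' LTR followed by an SV40 polyadenylation signal. Packaging functions must be provided in trans. In bacteria the plasmid replicates from a high-copy ColE1/pUC-type origin and is selected with ampicillin through β-lactamase. An f1 origin, an SV40 origin and remnants of lac/T3/T7 cloning-vector sequence are also present.

The sequenced record is 7,301 nt, shorter than the 9,151 bp listed for the empty backbone; the record does not explain the difference. The plasmid belongs to a series used to generate knockouts of cell-cycle genes in human cell lines.
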