Addgene plasmid #90682: ESPL1 D7.1 gRNA
Purpose: 3rd generation lentiviral gRNA plasmid targeting human ESPL1
Depositing lab: Iain Cheeseman. Depositing organization: Whitehead Institute for Biomedical Research. Publication: Large-Scale Analysis of CRISPR/Cas9 Cell-Cycle Knockouts Reveals the Diversity of p53-Dependent Responses to Cell-Cycle Defects. McKinley KL, Cheeseman IM. Dev Cell. 2017 Feb 27;40(4):405-420.e2. doi: 10.1016/j.devcel.2017.01.012. Epub 2017 Feb 16. PubMed 28216383.
Backbone
  Vector backbone: pLenti-sgRNA
  Backbone manufacturer: Eric Lander & David Sabatini labs (Addgene plasmid #71409)
  Backbone size w/o insert (bp): 9151
  Vector type: Lentiviral, CRISPR
  Selectable markers: Puromycin
Growth in bacteria
  Bacterial resistance: Ampicillin, 100 μg/mL
  Growth temperature: 37°C
  Growth strain: NEB Stable
  Copy number: Unknown
Gene/Insert
  Gene/Insert name: ESPL1 (Guide Designation D7.1) (alt name: pKMKO series)
  gRNA/shRNA sequence: CACCGCTAGCTTGCCCTAGGCATC
  Species: H. sapiens (human)
  Promoter: U6
  Cloning method: Restriction Enzyme; 5′ cloning site BsmBI (destroyed during cloning); 3′ cloning site BsmBI (destroyed during cloning)
  Sequencing primers: 5′ hU6-F (5'-GAGGGCCTATTTCCCATGATT-3'); 3′ EF1a-R (5'-CACGGCGACTACTGCACTTA-3')
Terms and licenses: Academic/Nonprofit Terms; Industry Terms: Not Available to Industry
Depositor comments: Please note that gRNA target sequence listed is not strictly the 20nt spacer sequence, but also contains the 5' BsmBI overhang. For more information about knockout human cell lines generated using this plasmid, please see http://cellcycleknockouts.wi.mit.edu/ .
How to cite: ESPL1 D7.1 gRNA was a gift from Iain Cheeseman (Addgene plasmid # 90682 ; http://n2t.net/addgene:90682 ; RRID:Addgene_90682)
